Addgene plasmid #156807: pD649-HAsp-ROR2-Fc(DAPA)-AviTag-6xHis
Purpose: Mammalian expression of cell-surface protein extracellular domain fused to Fc(DAPA)-Avi-6xHis. Protein is secreted from cells.
Depositing lab: Chris Garcia. Depositing organization: Stanford University. Publication: A Human IgSF Cell-Surface Interactome Reveals a Complex Network of Protein-Protein Interactions. Wojtowicz WM, Vielmetter J, Fernandes RA, Siepe DH, Eastman CL, Chisholm GB, Cox S, Klock H, Anderson PW, Rue SM, Miller JJ, Glaser SM, Bragstad ML, Vance J, Lam AW, Lesley SA, Zinn K, Garcia KC. Cell. 2020 Aug 20;182(4):1027-1043.e17. doi: 10.1016/j.cell.2020.07.025. PubMed 32822567.
Backbone
  Vector backbone: pD649
  Backbone size w/o insert (bp): 6106
  Vector type: Mammalian Expression
Growth in bacteria
  Bacterial resistance: Ampicillin, 100 μg/mL
  Growth temperature: 37°C
  Growth strain: DH5alpha
  Copy number: High Copy
Gene/Insert
  Gene/Insert name: ROR2
  Species: H. sapiens (human)
  Insert size (bp): 1110
  Mutation: Fc region of human IgG contains D265A and P329A mutations (DAPA)
  Entrez Gene: ROR2 (a.k.a. BDB, BDB1, NTRKR2)
  Promoter: CMV/SP6
  Tag / fusion protein: Fc(DAPA)-AviTag-6xHis (C terminal on backbone)
  Cloning method: Restriction Enzyme; 5′ cloning site GCGGCCGC (not destroyed); 3′ cloning site GGCGCGCC (not destroyed)
  Sequencing primers: 5′ ATTTAGGTGACACTATAG; 3′ CACGTACCAGTTGAACTTCACC
Resource information
  A portion of this plasmid was derived from a plasmid made by: synthesis by ThermoFisher
Terms and licenses: Academic/Nonprofit Terms; Industry Terms: Not Available to Industry
Depositor comments: Some plasmids in this collection may have an IS4-like element ISVsa5 family transposase upstream of the CMV promoter.
How to cite: pD649-HAsp-ROR2-Fc(DAPA)-AviTag-6xHis was a gift from Chris Garcia (Addgene plasmid # 156807 ; http://n2t.net/addgene:156807 ; RRID:Addgene_156807)
