[The description below was written by a language model from this plasmid's Addgene catalogue record and pLannotate feature annotations shown in this document.]
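Description:
pD649-HAsp-ROR2-Fc(DAPA)-AviTag-6xHis is a mammalian expression plasmid of about 7.2 kb, built on the pD649 backbone, for producing the extracellular domain of human ROR2 as a secreted Fc fusion protein. It is propagated in E. coli as a high-copy plasmid through a ColE1/pUC-type origin and selected with ampicillin via the β-lactamase gene. The feature table also shows a mammalian selection cassette in which the SV40 early promoter, paired with the bacterial EM7 promoter, drives a puromycin N-acetyltransferase gene followed by the SV40 poly(A) signal. Short annotated fragments of KanR, lacZα, ble, f1 ori and an rrnB terminator appear to be backbone remnants rather than functional elements.

The expression cassette uses the CMV immediate-early enhancer and promoter, a fragment of CMV intron A, and an SP6 promoter immediately upstream of the coding region, which could support in vitro transcription and also serves as a sequencing primer site. The name indicates an HA-derived signal peptide ("HAsp"), although the automated annotation labels a short match at this position as an IgH signal sequence fragment. In either case, an N-terminal leader directs the protein into the secretory pathway. The ROR2 ectodomain segment, cloned between retained NotI and AscI sites, is fused in frame to a human IgG1 Fc carrying the D265A and P329A (DAPA) substitutions, which are generally used to reduce Fc effector binding. It ends with an AviTag for site-specific biotinylation by BirA and a 6xHis tag for metal-affinity purification, ahead of the bGH poly(A) signal. The two C-terminal tags are recorded in the catalogue fields but are not annotated separately in the table.

The plasmid belongs to a collection of cell-surface protein ectodomain constructs made for screening human extracellular protein–protein interactions. The depositor notes that some plasmids in this collection may carry an IS4-like transposase insertion upstream of the CMV promoter, but no such element is annotated here.
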