Features (pLannotate 1.2.2; 21 found; start..end, strand, type, name):
    119..143     -  CDS            KanR (fragment): aminoglycoside phosphotransferase; aph(3')-Ia; confers resistance to kanamycin
    254..842     +  rep_origin     ori: high-copy-number ColE1/pMB1/pBR322/pUC origin of replication
   1067..1084    +  terminator     rrnB T2 terminator (fragment): transcription terminator T2 from the E. coli rrnB gene
   1109..1128    -  CDS            lacZα (fragment): LacZα fragment of β-galactosidase; lacZ fragment
   1584..1600    +  protein_bind   lac operator: The lac repressor binds to the lac operator to inhibit transcription in E. coli. This inhibition can be relieved by adding lactose or isopropyl-β-D-thiogalactopyranoside (IPTG). lac repressor encoded by lacI
   1843..2146    +  enhancer       CMV enhancer: human cytomegalovirus immediate early enhancer
   2147..2350    +  promoter       CMV promoter: human cytomegalovirus (CMV) immediate early promoter
   2486..2529    +  intron         CMV intron (fragment): modified intron A from human cytomegalovirus
   2581..2599    +  promoter       SP6 promoter: promoter for bacteriophage SP6 RNA polymerase
   2603..2640    +  CDS            IgH signal sequence (fragment): signal sequence from the mouse immunoglobulin heavy chain variable region
   2731..3858    +  CDS            ROR2 (fragment): ROR2_HUMAN - Also known as NTRKR2. Experimental evidence at protein level: Swiss-Prot protein existence level 1. Tyrosine-protein kinase receptor which may be involved in the early formation of the chondrocytes. It seems to be required for cartilage and growth plate development (By similarity). Phosphorylates YWHAB, leading to induction of osteogenesis and bone formation (PubMed:17717073). In contrast, has also been shown to have very little tyrosine kinase activity in vitro. May act as a receptor for wnt ligand WNT5A which may result in the inhibition of WNT3A-mediated signaling (PubMed:25029
   3874..4551    +  CDS            IGHG1 (fragment): IGHG1_HUMAN - Experimental evidence at protein level: Swiss-Prot protein existence level 1. Constant region of immunoglobulin heavy chains. Immunoglobulins, also known as antibodies, are membrane-bound or secreted glycoproteins produced by B lymphocytes. In the recognition phase of humoral immunity, the membrane-bound immunoglobulins serve as receptors which, upon binding of a specific antigen, trigger the clonal expansion and differentiation of B lymphocytes into immunoglobulins- secreting plasma cells. Secreted immunoglobulins mediate the effector phase of humoral immunity, which results in
   4766..4877    +  polyA_signal   bGH poly(A) signal: bovine growth hormone polyadenylation signal
   4878..4986    +  rep_origin     f1 ori (fragment): f1 bacteriophage origin of replication; arrow indicates direction of (+) strand synthesis
   5000..5329    +  promoter       SV40 promoter: SV40 enhancer and early promoter
   5377..5424    +  promoter       EM7 promoter: synthetic bacterial promoter&nbsp
   5443..6042    +  CDS            PuroR (fragment): puromycin N-acetyltransferase; pac from Streptomyces; confers resistance to puromycin
   6052..6177    +  CDS            ble (fragment): BLE_KLEPN - Experimental evidence at protein level: Swiss-Prot protein existence level 1. Binding protein with a strong affinity to the bleomycin family of antibiotics. Binds to CL990; an antimitotic-antibiotic compound. From Klebsiella pneumoniae.
   6172..6293    +  polyA_signal   SV40 poly(A) signal: SV40 polyadenylation signal
   6346..7206    -  CDS            AmpR: β-lactamase; bla; confers resistance to ampicillin, carbenicillin, and related antibiotics
   7209..89      -  promoter       AmpR promoter (fragment) (across the origin): bla
>Addgene plasmid #156807 | pD649-HAsp-ROR2-Fc(DAPA)-AviTag-6xHis | depositor full sequence | sequence record 302723 | Full Sequence
TTTCAATATTATTGAAGCATTTATCAGGGTTATTGTCTCATGAGCGGATACATATTTGAATGTATTTAGA
AAAATAAACAAATAGGGGTCAGTGTTACAACCAATTAACCAATTCTGAACATTATCGCGAGCCCATTTAT
ACCTGAATATGGCTCATAACACCCCTTGCTCATGACCAAAATCCCTTAACGTGAGTTACGCGCGCGTCGT
TCCACTGAGCGTCAGACCCCGTAGAAAAGATCAAAGGATCTTCTTGAGATCCTTTTTTTCTGCGCGTAAT
CTGCTGCTTGCAAACAAAAAAACCACCGCTACCAGCGGTGGTTTGTTTGCCGGATCAAGAGCTACCAACT
CTTTTTCCGAAGGTAACTGGCTTCAGCAGAGCGCAGATACCAAATACTGTTCTTCTAGTGTAGCCGTAGT
TAGCCCACCACTTCAAGAACTCTGTAGCACCGCCTACATACCTCGCTCTGCTAATCCTGTTACCAGTGGC
TGCTGCCAGTGGCGATAAGTCGTGTCTTACCGGGTTGGACTCAAGACGATAGTTACCGGATAAGGCGCAG
CGGTCGGGCTGAACGGGGGGTTCGTGCACACAGCCCAGCTTGGAGCGAACGACCTACACCGAACTGAGAT
ACCTACAGCGTGAGCTATGAGAAAGCGCCACGCTTCCCGAAGGGAGAAAGGCGGACAGGTATCCGGTAAG
CGGCAGGGTCGGAACAGGAGAGCGCACGAGGGAGCTTCCAGGGGGAAACGCCTGGTATCTTTATAGTCCT
GTCGGGTTTCGCCACCTCTGACTTGAGCGTCGATTTTTGTGATGCTCGTCAGGGGGGCGGAGCCTATGGA
AAAACGCCAGCAACGCGGCCTTTTTACGGTTCCTGGCCTTTTGCTGGCCTTTTGCTCACATGTTCTTTCC
TGCGTTATCCCCTGATTCTGTGGATAACCGTATTACCGCCTTTGAGTGAGCTGATACCGCTCGCCGCAGC
CGAACGACCGAGCGCAGCGAGTCAGTGAGCGAGGAAGCGGAAGGCGAGAGTAGGGAACTGCCAGGCATCA
AACTAAGCAGAAGGCCCCTGACGGATGGCCTTTTTGCGTTTCTACAAACTCTTTCTGTGTTGTAAAACGA
CGGCCAGTCTTAAGCTCGGGCCCCCTGGGCGGTTCTGATAACGAGTAATCGTTAATCCGCAAATAACGTA
AAAACCCGCTTCGGCGGGTTTTTTTATGGGGGGAGTTTAGGGAAAGAGCATTTGTCAGAATATTTAAGGG
CGCCTGTCACTTTGCTTGATATATGAGAATTATTTAACCTTATAAATGAGAAAAAAGCAACGCACTTTAA
ATAAGATACGTTGCTTTTTCGATTGATGAACACCTATAATTAAACTATTCATCTATTATTTATGATTTTT
TGTATATACAATATTTCTAGTTTGTTAAAGAGAATTAAGAAAATAAATCTCGAAAATAATAAAGGGAAAA
TCAGTTTTTGATATCAAAATTATACATGTCAACGATAATACAAAATATAATACAAACTATAAGATGTTAT
CAGTATTTATTATCATTTAGAATAAATTTTGTGTCGCCCTTAATTGTGAGCGGATAACAATTACGAGCTT
CATGCACAGTGGCGTTGACTCAATATTGGCCATTAGCCATATTATTCATTGGTTATATAGCATAAATCAA
TATTGGCTATTGGCCATTGCATACGTTGTATCTATATCATAATATGTACATTTATATTGGCTCATGTCCA
ATATGACCGCCATGTTGGCATTGATTATTGACTAGTTATTAATAGTAATCAATTACGGGGTCATTAGTTC
ATAGCCCATATATGGAGTTCCGCGTTACATAACTTACGGTAAATGGCCCGCCTGGCTGACCGCCCAACGA
CCCCCGCCCATTGACGTCAATAATGACGTATGTTCCCATAGTAACGCCAATAGGGACTTTCCATTGACGT
CAATGGGTGGAGTATTTACGGTAAACTGCCCACTTGGCAGTACATCAAGTGTATCATATGCCAAGTACGC
CCCCTATTGACGTCAATGACGGTAAATGGCCCGCCTGGCATTATGCCCAGTACATGACCTTATGGGACTT
TCCTACTTGGCAGTACATCTACGTATTAGTCATCGCTATTACCATGGTGATGCGGTTTTGGCAGTACATC
AATGGGCGTGGATAGCGGTTTGACTCACGGGGATTTCCAAGTCTCCACCCCATTGACGTCAATGGGAGTT
TGTTTTGGCACCAAAATCAACGGGACTTTCCAAAATGTCGTAACAACTCCGCCCCATTGACGCAAATGGG
CGGTAGGCGTGTACGGTGGGAGGTCTATATAAGCAGAGCTCGTTTAGTGAACCGTCAGATCGCCTGGAGA
CGCCATCCACGCTGTTTTGACCTCCATAGAAGACACCGGGACCGATCCAGCCTCCGCGGCCGGGAACGGT
GCATTGGAACGCGGATTCCCCGTGCCAAGAGTGACGTAAGTACCGCCTATAGAGTCTATAGGCCCACCCC
CTTGGCTTCGTTAGAACGCGGCTACAATTAATACATAACCTTATGTATCATACACATACGATTTAGGTGA
CACTATAGAATAACATCCACTTTGCCTTTCTCTCCACAGGTGTCCACTCCCAGGTCCAACTGCACCTCGG
TTCTATCGAAAACGCGCCTGCTAGCGCCACCATGAAGACCATCATTGCCCTGAGCTACATCTTCTGCCTG
GTGTTCGCTGCGGCCGCCGAAGTGGAAGTGCTCGATCCTAATGATCCTCTGGGCCCTCTGGATGGCCAGG
ACGGACCTATTCCTACTCTGAAGGGCTACTTCCTGAACTTCCTGGAACCTGTGAACAACATCACCATCGT
GCAGGGCCAGACAGCCATCCTGCACTGTAAAGTGGCCGGCAATCCTCCTCCTAACGTGCGGTGGCTGAAG
AACGATGCCCCTGTGGTGCAAGAGCCCAGGCGGATCATCATCAGAAAGACCGAGTACGGCAGCAGACTGA
GAATCCAGGACCTGGACACCACCGACACCGGCTATTACCAGTGTGTGGCCACCAACGGCATGAAGACCAT
CACAGCCACAGGCGTGCTGTTTGTGCGGCTGGGACCTACACACAGCCCCAACCACAACTTCCAGGACGAC
TACCACGAGGACGGCTTTTGCCAGCCTTACAGAGGAATCGCCTGCGCCAGATTCATCGGCAACAGAACCA
TCTACGTGGACAGCCTGCAGATGCAGGGCGAGATCGAGAATAGAATCACCGCCGCCTTCACCATGATCGG
CACAAGCACACACCTGAGCGACCAGTGCAGCCAGTTCGCTATCCCTAGCTTCTGCCACTTCGTGTTCCCT
CTGTGCGACGCCAGAAGCAGAACCCCTAAGCCTAGAGAGCTGTGCAGGGACGAGTGCGAGGTGCTGGAAA
GCGATCTGTGCCGGCAAGAGTACACAATCGCCCGCAGCAACCCTCTGATCCTGATGAGACTGCAGCTGCC
CAAGTGCGAAGCCCTGCCTATGCCTGAATCTCCCGATGCCGCCAACTGCATGAGAATCGGAATCCCTGCC
GAGCGGCTGGGCAGATACCACCAGTGTTATAACGGCAGCGGCATGGACTACAGAGGCACCGCCTCTACAA
CAAAGTCCGGACACCAGTGTCAGCCCTGGGCACTGCAGCACCCTCACTCTCATCACCTGAGCAGCACCGA
CTTTCCAGAACTTGGCGGCGGACACGCCTACTGTAGAAATCCTGGTGGCCAGATGGAAGGCCCCTGGTGC
TTCACCCAGAACAAGAACGTGCGGATGGAACTGTGTGACGTGCCCAGCTGTAGCCCCAGAGATAGCAGCA
AGATGGGAGGCGCGCCGGGCGGCGACAAGACCCACACCTGCCCCCCCTGCCCAGCTCCAGAACTGCTGGG
AGGGCCTTCCGTGTTCCTGTTCCCCCCCAAGCCCAAGGACACCCTGATGATCAGCAGGACCCCCGAGGTG
ACCTGCGTGGTGGTGGCCGTGTCCCACGAGGACCCAGAGGTGAAGTTCAACTGGTACGTGGACGGCGTGG
AGGTGCACAACGCCAAGACCAAGCCCAGAGAGGAGCAGTACAACAGCACCTACAGGGTGGTGTCCGTGCT
GACCGTGCTGCACCAGGACTGGCTGAACGGCAAAGAATACAAGTGCAAAGTCTCCAACAAGGCCCTGGCT
GCCCCAATCGAAAAGACAATCAGCAAGGCCAAGGGCCAGCCACGGGAGCCCCAGGTGTACACCCTGCCCC
CCAGCCGGGAGGAGATGACCAAGAACCAGGTGTCCCTGACCTGTCTGGTGAAGGGCTTCTACCCCAGCGA
TATCGCCGTGGAGTGGGAGAGCAACGGCCAGCCCGAGAACAACTACAAGACCACCCCCCCAGTGCTGGAC
AGCGACGGCAGCTTCTTCCTGTACAGCAAGCTGACCGTGGACAAGTCCAGGTGGCAGCAGGGCAACGTGT
TCAGCTGCAGCGTGATGCACGAGGCCCTGCACAACCACTACACCCAGAAGTCCCTGAGCCTGAGCCCCGG
CGGCAGCGGTCTTAATGATATTTTCGAGGCTCAGAAGATTGAGTGGCATGAACACCACCACCATCACCAC
TAAGGCCGGCCTGTAGTCACTGGCACAACGCGTTACCCGGTAAGCCAATCGGGTATACACGGTCGTCATA
CTGCAGACAGGGTTCTTCTACTTTGCAAGATAGTCTTGAGTAGTAAAATAAATAGATAGAGAAAATCAGC
CTCGACTGTGCCTTCTAGTTGCCAGCCATCTGTTGTTTGCCCCTCCCCCGTGCCTTCCTTGACCCTGGAA
GGTGCCACTCCCACTGTCCTTTCCTAATAAAATGAGGAAATTGCATCACAACACTCAACCCTATCTCGGT
CTATTCTTTTGATTTATAAGGGATTTTGCCGATTTCGGCCTATTGGTTAAAAAATGAGCTGATTTAACAA
AAATTTAACGCGAATTAATTCTGTGGAATGTGTGTCAGTTAGGGTGTGGAAAGTCCCCAGGCTCCCCAGC
AGGCAGAAGTATGCAAAGCATGCATCTCAATTAGTCAGCAACCAGGTGTGGAAAGTCCCCAGGCTCCCCA
GCAGGCAGAAGTATGCAAAGCATGCATCTCAATTAGTCAGCAACCATAGTCCCGCCCCTAACTCCGCCCA
TCCCGCCCCTAACTCCGCCCAGTTCCGCCCATTCTCCGCCCCATGGCTGACTAATTTTTTTTATTTATGC
AGAGGCCGAGGCCGCCTCTGCCTCTGAGCTATTCCAGAAGTAGTGAGGAGGCTTTTTTGGAGGCCTAGGC
TTTTGCAAAAAGCTCCCGGGAGCTTGTATATCCATTTTCGGATCTGATCAGCACGTGTTGACAATTAATC
ATCGGCATAGTATATCGGCATAGTATAATACGACAAGGTGAGGAACTAAACCATGACCGAGTACAAGCCC
ACGGTGCGCCTCGCCACCCGCGACGACGTCCCCAGGGCCGTACGCACCCTCGCCGCCGCGTTCGCCGACT
ACCCCGCCACGCGCCACACCGTCGATCCGGACCGCCACATCGAGCGGGTCACCGAGCTGCAAGAACTCTT
CCTCACGCGCGTCGGGCTCGACATCGGCAAGGTGTGGGTCGCGGACGACGGCGCCGCGGTGGCGGTCTGG
ACCACGCCGGAGAGCGTCGAAGCGGGGGCGGTGTTCGCCGAGATCGGCCCGCGCATGGCCGAGTTGAGCG
GTTCCCGGCTGGCCGCGCAGCAACAGATGGAAGGCCTCCTGGCGCCGCACCGGCCCAAGGAGCCCGCGTG
GTTCCTGGCCACCGTCGGCGTCTCGCCCGACCACCAGGGCAAGGGTCTGGGCAGCGCCGTCGTGCTCCCC
GGAGTGGAGGCGGCCGAGCGCGCCGGGGTGCCCGCCTTCCTGGAGACATCCGCGCCCCGCAACCTCCCCT
TCTACGAGCGGCTCGGCTTCACCGTCACCGCCGACGTCGAGGTGCCCGAAGGACCGCGCACCTGGTGCAT
GACCCGCAAGCCCGGTGCCTGACACGTGCTACGAGATTTCGATTCCACCGCCGCCTTCTATGAAAGGTTG
GGCTTCGGAATCGTTTTCCGGGACGCCGGCTGGATGATCCTCCAGCGCGGGGATCTCATGCTGGAGTTCT
TCGCCCACCCCAACTTGTTTATTGCAGCTTATAATGGTTACAAATAAAGCAATAGCATCACAAATTTCAC
AAATAAAGCATTTTTTTCACTGCATTCTAGTTGTGGTTTGTCCAAACTCATCAATGTATCTTATCATGTC
TGTATACCGTCGACCTCTAGCTAGAGCTTGGCGTAATCATGGTCATTACCAATGCTTAATCAGTGAGGCA
CCTATCTCAGCGATCTGTCTATTTCGTTCATCCATAGTTGCCTGACTCCCCGTCGTGTAGATAACTACGA
TACGGGAGGGCTTACCATCTGGCCCCAGCGCTGCGATGATACCGCGAGAACCACGCTCACCGGCTCCGGA
TTTATCAGCAATAAACCAGCCAGCCGGAAGGGCCGAGCGCAGAAGTGGTCCTGCAACTTTATCCGCCTCC
ATCCAGTCTATTAATTGTTGCCGGGAAGCTAGAGTAAGTAGTTCGCCAGTTAATAGTTTGCGCAACGTTG
TTGCCATCGCTACAGGCATCGTGGTGTCACGCTCGTCGTTTGGTATGGCTTCATTCAGCTCCGGTTCCCA
ACGATCAAGGCGAGTTACATGATCCCCCATGTTGTGCAAAAAAGCGGTTAGCTCCTTCGGTCCTCCGATC
GTTGTCAGAAGTAAGTTGGCCGCAGTGTTATCACTCATGGTTATGGCAGCACTGCATAATTCTCTTACTG
TCATGCCATCCGTAAGATGCTTTTCTGTGACTGGTGAGTACTCAACCAAGTCATTCTGAGAATAGTGTAT
GCGGCGACCGAGTTGCTCTTGCCCGGCGTCAATACGGGATAATACCGCGCCACATAGCAGAACTTTAAAA
GTGCTCATCATTGGAAAACGTTCTTCGGGGCGAAAACTCTCAAGGATCTTACCGCTGTTGAGATCCAGTT
CGATGTAACCCACTCGTGCACCCAACTGATCTTCAGCATCTTTTACTTTCACCAGCGTTTCTGGGTGAGC
AAAAACAGGAAGGCAAAATGCCGCAAAAAAGGGAATAAGGGCGACACGGAAATGTTGAATACTCATATTC
TTCCTT
