>Addgene plasmid #156807 | pD649-HAsp-ROR2-Fc(DAPA)-AviTag-6xHis | depositor partial sequence | sequence record 302724 | insert (extracellular domain)
GAAGTGGAAGTGCTCGATCCTAATGATCCTCTGGGCCCTCTGGATGGCCAGGACGGACCTATTCCTACTC
TGAAGGGCTACTTCCTGAACTTCCTGGAACCTGTGAACAACATCACCATCGTGCAGGGCCAGACAGCCAT
CCTGCACTGTAAAGTGGCCGGCAATCCTCCTCCTAACGTGCGGTGGCTGAAGAACGATGCCCCTGTGGTG
CAAGAGCCCAGGCGGATCATCATCAGAAAGACCGAGTACGGCAGCAGACTGAGAATCCAGGACCTGGACA
CCACCGACACCGGCTATTACCAGTGTGTGGCCACCAACGGCATGAAGACCATCACAGCCACAGGCGTGCT
GTTTGTGCGGCTGGGACCTACACACAGCCCCAACCACAACTTCCAGGACGACTACCACGAGGACGGCTTT
TGCCAGCCTTACAGAGGAATCGCCTGCGCCAGATTCATCGGCAACAGAACCATCTACGTGGACAGCCTGC
AGATGCAGGGCGAGATCGAGAATAGAATCACCGCCGCCTTCACCATGATCGGCACAAGCACACACCTGAG
CGACCAGTGCAGCCAGTTCGCTATCCCTAGCTTCTGCCACTTCGTGTTCCCTCTGTGCGACGCCAGAAGC
AGAACCCCTAAGCCTAGAGAGCTGTGCAGGGACGAGTGCGAGGTGCTGGAAAGCGATCTGTGCCGGCAAG
AGTACACAATCGCCCGCAGCAACCCTCTGATCCTGATGAGACTGCAGCTGCCCAAGTGCGAAGCCCTGCC
TATGCCTGAATCTCCCGATGCCGCCAACTGCATGAGAATCGGAATCCCTGCCGAGCGGCTGGGCAGATAC
CACCAGTGTTATAACGGCAGCGGCATGGACTACAGAGGCACCGCCTCTACAACAAAGTCCGGACACCAGT
GTCAGCCCTGGGCACTGCAGCACCCTCACTCTCATCACCTGAGCAGCACCGACTTTCCAGAACTTGGCGG
CGGACACGCCTACTGTAGAAATCCTGGTGGCCAGATGGAAGGCCCCTGGTGCTTCACCCAGAACAAGAAC
GTGCGGATGGAACTGTGTGACGTGCCCAGCTGTAGCCCCAGAGATAGCAGCAAGATGGGA
